Addgene plasmid #166104: HCP2
Purpose: This plasmid encodes a Cas9 protein as well as a sgRNA that targets Msn2, which will create a double strand break and allow C-terminus tagging via homologous recombination
Depositing lab: Matthias Heinemann. Depositing organization: University of Groningen.
Backbone
  Vector backbone: pYTK102
  Vector type: Yeast Expression, CRISPR
  Selectable markers: Nourseothricin
Growth in bacteria
  Bacterial resistance: Kanamycin, 50 μg/mL
  Growth temperature: 37°C
  Growth strain: DH5alpha
  Copy number: High Copy
Gene/Insert
  Gene/Insert name: Msn2-sgRNA#27
  gRNA/shRNA sequence: ATCAAGACTCATAAAAAACA
  Species: S. cerevisiae (budding yeast)
  Entrez Gene: MSN2 (a.k.a. YMR037C)
  Cloning method: Gateway Cloning
Terms and licenses: Academic/Nonprofit Terms; Industry Terms: Not Available to Industry
How to cite: HCP2 was a gift from Matthias Heinemann (Addgene plasmid # 166104 ; http://n2t.net/addgene:166104 ; RRID:Addgene_166104)
