[The description below was written by a language model from this plasmid's Addgene catalogue record and pLannotate feature annotations shown in this document.]
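Description:
HCP2 is a yeast CRISPR/Cas9 plasmid of about 9.2 kb, built on the pYTK102 backbone and designed for genome editing at the MSN2 locus (YMR037C) of Saccharomyces cerevisiae. It is a shuttle vector. In E. coli it replicates from a high-copy ColE1/pUC-type origin and is selected with kanamycin through an aph(3')-Ia KanR gene; a short fragment annotated as RSF origin is also detected but is unlikely to be functional on its own. In yeast, a CEN6/ARS element provides stable low-copy maintenance. Selection there relies on a nourseothricin resistance cassette, in which a streptothricin acetyltransferase coding sequence is flanked by the Ashbya gossypii TEF promoter and terminator.

The payload combines both components of the editing system on one plasmid. A Streptococcus pyogenes Cas9 open reading frame carries two tandem SV40 nuclear localization signals at its C-terminus and is followed by a PGK1 terminator fragment. The promoter driving Cas9 is not annotated in the feature table and is not stated in the record. Downstream lies the guide cassette, in which a tRNA element precedes the targeting spacer (Msn2-sgRNA#27) and the S. pyogenes gRNA scaffold. In arrangements of this kind the tRNA typically supplies RNA polymerase III promoter activity and is processed away to release the guide.

According to the record, the Cas9–sgRNA complex introduces a double-strand break at MSN2, which allows C-terminal tagging of the gene by homologous recombination. The repair template carrying the tag is not part of this plasmid and would have to be supplied separately.
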