Features (pLannotate 1.2.2; 13 found; start..end, strand, type, name):
     48..99      +  rep_origin     RSF ori (fragment): Plasmids containing the RSF 1030 origin of replication can be propagated in E. coli cells that contain additional plasmids with compatible origins.
    862..4965    +  CDS            cas9: CAS9_STRP1 - Also known as csn1 From Streptococcus pyogenes serotype M1.
   4978..4998    +  CDS            SV40 NLS: nuclear localization signal of SV40 (simian virus 40) large T antigen
   5002..5022    +  CDS            SV40 NLS: nuclear localization signal of SV40 (simian virus 40) large T antigen
   5041..5265    +  terminator     PGK1 terminator (fragment): S. cerevisae PGK1; transcription terminator for 3-phosphoglycerate kinase gene
   5398..5488    +  ncRNA          tRNA: Accession: RF00005 - tRNA
   5582..5657    +  misc_RNA       gRNA scaffold: guide RNA scaffold for the Streptococcus pyogenes CRISPR/Cas9 system
   5894..6235    +  promoter       TEF promoter: Ashbya gossypii TEF promoter
   6244..6807    +  CDS            sta: STA_STRLA - Experimental evidence at protein level: Swiss-Prot protein existence level 1. Involved in resistance to streptothricin, a broad-spectrum antibiotic produced by streptomycetes. Detoxifies streptothricin via acetylation of the beta amino group of the first beta-lysyl moiety of streptothricin. From Streptomyces lavendulae.
   6815..7012    +  terminator     TEF terminator: Ashbya gossypii TEF terminator
   7017..7520    +  misc_feature   CEN/ARS: S. cerevisiae CEN6 centromere fused to an autonomously replicating sequence
   7564..8379    -  CDS            KanR: aminoglycoside phosphotransferase; aph(3')-Ia; confers resistance to kanamycin in bacteria or G418 (Geneticin®) in eukaryotes
   8604..9192    +  rep_origin     ori: high-copy-number ColE1/pMB1/pBR322/pUC origin of replication
>Addgene plasmid #166104 | HCP2 | addgene full sequence | sequence record 330375 | Addgene NGS Result
AACGCCAGCAACGCGGCCTTTTTACGGTTCCTGGCCTTTTGCTGGCCTTTTGCTCACATGTTCTTTCCTG
CGTTATCCCCTGATTCTGTGGATAACCGTGCGGCCGCCCCTGAATTCGCATCTAGACTGAACTGGCCGAT
AATTGCAGACGAACGGTGAGTAAGGAAAGAGTGAGGAACTATCGCATACCTGCATTTAAAGATGCCGATT
TGGGCGCGAATCCTTTATTTTGGCTTCACCCTCATACTATTATCAGGGCCAGAAAAAGGAAGTGTTTCCC
TCCTTCTTGAATTGATGTTACCCTCATAAAGCACGTGGCCTCTTATCGAGAAAGAAATTACCGTCGCTCG
TGATTTGTTTGCAAAAAGAACAAAACTGAAAAAACCCAGACACGCTCGACTTCCTGTCATCCTATTGATT
GCAGCTTCCAATTTCGTCACACAACAAGGTCCTAGCGACGGCTCACAGGTTTTGTAACAAGCAATCGAAG
GTTCTGGAATGGCGGGAAAGGGTTTAGTACCACATGCTATGATGCCCACTGTGATCTCCAGAGCAAAGTT
CGTTCGATCGTACTGTTACTCTCTCTCTTTCAAACAGAATTGTCCGAATCGTGTGACAACAACAGCCTGT
TCTCACACACTCTTTTCTTCTAACCAAGGGGGTGGTTTAGTTTAGTAGAACCTCGTGAAACTTACATTTA
CATATATATAAACTTGCATAAATTGGTCAATGCAAGAAATACATATTTGGTCTTTTCTAATTCGTAGTTT
TTCAAGTTCTTAGATGCTTTCTTTTTCTCTTTTTTACAGATCATCAAGGAAGTAATTATCTACTTTTTAC
AACAAATATAAAACAAGATCTATGGACAAGAAGTATTCTATCGGACTGGATATCGGGACTAATAGCGTCG
GGTGGGCCGTGATCACTGACGAGTACAAGGTGCCCTCTAAGAAGTTCAAGGTGCTCGGGAACACCGACCG
GCATTCCATCAAGAAAAATCTGATCGGAGCTCTCCTCTTTGATTCAGGGGAAACCGCTGAAGCAACCCGC
CTCAAGCGGACTGCTAGACGGCGGTACACCAGGAGGAAGAACCGGATTTGTTACCTTCAAGAGATATTCT
CCAACGAAATGGCAAAGGTCGACGACAGCTTCTTCCATAGGCTGGAAGAATCATTCCTCGTGGAAGAGGA
TAAGAAGCATGAACGGCATCCCATCTTCGGTAATATCGTCGACGAGGTGGCCTATCACGAGAAATACCCA
ACCATCTACCATCTTCGCAAAAAGCTGGTGGACTCAACCGACAAGGCAGACCTCCGGCTTATCTACCTGG
CCCTGGCCCACATGATCAAGTTCAGAGGCCACTTCCTGATCGAGGGCGACCTCAATCCTGACAATAGCGA
TGTGGATAAACTGTTCATCCAGCTGGTGCAGACTTACAACCAGCTCTTTGAAGAGAACCCCATCAATGCA
AGCGGAGTCGATGCCAAGGCCATTCTGTCAGCCCGGCTGTCAAAGAGCCGCAGACTTGAGAATCTTATCG
CTCAGCTGCCGGGTGAAAAGAAAAATGGACTGTTCGGGAACCTGATTGCTCTTTCACTTGGGCTGACTCC
CAATTTCAAGTCTAATTTCGACCTGGCAGAGGATGCCAAGCTGCAACTGTCCAAGGACACCTATGATGAC
GATCTCGACAACCTCCTGGCCCAGATCGGTGACCAATACGCCGACCTTTTCCTTGCTGCTAAGAATCTTT
CTGACGCCATCCTGCTGTCTGACATTCTCCGCGTGAACACTGAAATCACCAAGGCCCCTCTTTCAGCTTC
AATGATTAAGCGGTATGATGAGCACCACCAGGACCTGACCCTGCTTAAGGCACTCGTCCGGCAGCAGCTT
CCGGAGAAGTACAAGGAAATCTTCTTTGACCAGTCAAAGAATGGATACGCCGGCTACATCGACGGAGGTG
CCTCCCAAGAGGAATTTTATAAGTTTATCAAACCTATCCTTGAGAAGATGGACGGCACCGAAGAGCTCCT
CGTGAAACTGAATCGGGAGGATCTGCTGCGGAAGCAGCGCACTTTCGACAATGGGAGCATTCCCCACCAG
ATCCATCTTGGGGAGCTTCACGCCATCCTTCGGCGCCAAGAGGACTTCTACCCCTTTCTTAAGGACAACA
GGGAGAAGATTGAGAAAATTCTCACTTTCCGCATCCCCTACTACGTGGGACCCCTCGCCAGAGGAAATAG
CCGGTTTGCTTGGATGACCAGAAAGTCAGAAGAAACTATCACTCCCTGGAACTTCGAAGAGGTGGTGGAC
AAGGGAGCCAGCGCTCAGTCATTCATCGAACGGATGACTAACTTCGATAAGAACCTCCCCAATGAGAAGG
TCCTGCCGAAACATTCCCTGCTCTACGAGTACTTTACCGTGTACAACGAGCTGACCAAGGTGAAATATGT
CACCGAAGGGATGAGGAAGCCCGCATTCCTGTCAGGCGAACAAAAGAAGGCAATTGTGGACCTTCTGTTC
AAGACCAATAGAAAGGTGACCGTGAAGCAGCTGAAGGAGGACTATTTCAAGAAAATTGAATGCTTCGACT
CTGTGGAGATTAGCGGGGTCGAAGATCGGTTCAACGCAAGCCTGGGTACTTACCATGATCTGCTTAAGAT
CATCAAGGACAAGGATTTTCTGGACAATGAGGAGAACGAGGACATCCTTGAGGACATTGTCCTGACTCTC
ACTCTGTTCGAGGACCGGGAAATGATCGAGGAGAGGCTTAAGACCTACGCCCATCTGTTCGACGATAAAG
TGATGAAGCAACTTAAACGGAGAAGATATACCGGATGGGGACGCCTTAGCCGCAAACTCATCAACGGAAT
CCGGGACAAACAGAGCGGAAAGACCATTCTTGATTTCCTTAAGAGCGACGGATTCGCTAATCGCAACTTC
ATGCAACTTATCCATGATGATTCCCTGACCTTTAAGGAGGACATCCAGAAGGCCCAAGTGTCTGGACAAG
GTGACTCACTGCACGAGCATATCGCAAATCTGGCTGGTTCACCCGCTATTAAGAAGGGTATTCTCCAGAC
CGTGAAAGTCGTGGACGAGCTGGTCAAGGTGATGGGTCGCCATAAACCAGAGAACATTGTCATCGAGATG
GCCAGGGAAAACCAGACTACCCAGAAGGGACAGAAGAACAGCAGGGAGCGGATGAAAAGAATTGAGGAAG
GGATTAAGGAGCTCGGGTCACAGATCCTTAAAGAGCACCCGGTGGAAAACACCCAGCTTCAGAATGAGAA
GCTCTATCTGTACTACCTTCAAAATGGACGCGATATGTATGTGGACCAAGAGCTTGATATCAACAGGCTC
TCAGACTACGACGTGGACCATATCGTCCCTCAGAGCTTCCTCAAAGACGACTCAATTGACAATAAGGTGC
TGACTCGCTCAGACAAGAACCGGGGAAAGTCAGATAACGTGCCCTCAGAGGAAGTCGTGAAAAAGATGAA
GAACTATTGGCGCCAGCTTCTGAACGCAAAGCTGATCACTCAGCGGAAGTTCGACAATCTCACTAAGGCT
GAGAGGGGCGGACTGAGCGAACTGGACAAAGCAGGATTCATTAAACGGCAACTTGTGGAGACTCGGCAGA
TTACTAAACATGTCGCCCAAATCCTTGACTCACGCATGAATACCAAGTACGACGAAAACGACAAACTTAT
CCGCGAGGTGAAGGTGATTACCCTGAAGTCCAAGCTGGTCAGCGATTTCAGAAAGGACTTTCAATTCTAC
AAAGTGCGGGAGATCAATAACTATCATCATGCTCATGACGCATATCTGAATGCCGTGGTGGGAACCGCCC
TGATCAAGAAGTACCCAAAGCTGGAAAGCGAGTTCGTGTACGGAGACTACAAGGTCTACGACGTGCGCAA
GATGATTGCCAAATCTGAGCAGGAGATCGGAAAGGCCACCGCAAAGTACTTCTTCTACAGCAACATCATG
AATTTCTTCAAGACCGAAATCACCCTTGCAAACGGTGAGATCCGGAAGAGGCCGCTCATCGAGACTAATG
GGGAGACTGGCGAAATCGTGTGGGACAAGGGCAGAGATTTCGCTACCGTGCGCAAAGTGCTTTCTATGCC
TCAAGTGAACATCGTGAAGAAAACCGAGGTGCAAACCGGAGGCTTTTCTAAGGAATCAATCCTCCCCAAG
CGCAACTCCGACAAGCTCATTGCAAGGAAGAAGGATTGGGACCCTAAGAAGTACGGCGGATTCGATTCAC
CAACTGTGGCTTATTCTGTCCTGGTCGTGGCTAAGGTGGAAAAAGGAAAGTCTAAGAAGCTCAAGAGCGT
GAAGGAACTGCTGGGTATCACCATTATGGAGCGCAGCTCCTTCGAGAAGAACCCAATTGACTTTCTCGAA
GCCAAAGGTTACAAGGAAGTCAAGAAGGACCTTATCATCAAGCTCCCAAAGTATAGCCTGTTCGAACTGG
AGAATGGGCGGAAGCGGATGCTCGCCTCCGCTGGCGAACTTCAGAAGGGTAATGAGCTGGCTCTCCCCTC
CAAGTACGTGAATTTCCTCTACCTTGCAAGCCATTACGAGAAGCTGAAGGGGAGCCCCGAGGACAACGAG
CAAAAGCAACTGTTTGTGGAGCAGCATAAGCATTATCTGGACGAGATCATTGAGCAGATTTCCGAGTTTT
CTAAACGCGTCATTCTCGCTGATGCCAACCTCGATAAAGTCCTTAGCGCATACAATAAGCACAGAGACAA
ACCAATTCGGGAGCAGGCTGAGAATATCATCCACCTGTTCACCCTCACCAATCTTGGTGCCCCTGCCGCA
TTCAAGTACTTCGACACCACCATCGACCGGAAACGCTATACCTCCACCAAAGAAGTGCTGGACGCCACCC
TCATCCACCAGAGCATCACCGGACTTTACGAAACTCGGATTGACCTCTCACAGCTCGGAGGGGATGAGGG
AGCTGATCCAAAAAAGAAGAGAAAGGTAGATCCAAAAAAGAAGAGAAAGGTATAAGGATCCTAACTCGAG
ATTGAATTGAATTGAAATCGATAGATCAATTTTTTTCTTTTCTCTTTCCCCATCCTTTACGCTAAAATAA
TAGTTTATTTTATTTTTTGAATATTTTTTATTTATATACGTATATATAGACTATTATTTATCTTTTAATG
ATTATTAAGATTTTTATTAAAAAAAAATTCGCTCCTCTTTTAATGCCTTTATGCAGTTTTTTTTTCCCAT
TCGATATTTCTATGTGCTGCCAAACCAGATGTCAACACAGCTACAACGATGTGCTTCAGTATTACATTTT
TTGCCTTCAACGCCTTGATTGTTCTATTTTTGCTAATAATAAATCTATTTCATCGGACTAAAAGTCCATT
AGTTGTAAGCGGATTTAGCTCAGTTGGGAGAGCGCCAGACTGAAGAAAAACTTCGGTCAAGTCATCTGGA
GGTCCTGTGTTCGATCCACAGAATTCGCAGATGGCCGGCATGGTCCCAGCCTCCTCGCTGGCGCCGGCTG
GGCAACACCTTCGGGTGGCGAATGGGACTTTATCAAGACTCATAAAAAACAGTTTTAGAGCTAGAAATAG
CAAGTTAAAATAAGGCTAGTCCGTTATCAACTTGAAAAAGTGGCACCGAGTCGGTGCTTTTTTTATTTTT
TGTCACTATTGTTATGTAAAATGCCACCTCTGACAGTATGGAACGCAAACTTCTGTCTAGTGGATAGCTG
GATGCACACACTGGCTTAAGATGACAACGACTAGAGATCTATGTGAGGATCCTAACTCGAGATCGAGCTG
AGCAGTTACAGAGATGTTACGAACCACTAGTGCACTGCAGTACAGTTTAGCTTGCCTCGTCCCCGCCGGG
TCACCCGGCCAGCGACATGGAGGCCCAGAATACCCTCCTTGACAGTCTTGACGTGCGCAGCTCAGGGGCA
TGATGTGACTGTCGCCCGTACATTTAGCCCATACATCCCCATGTATAATCATTTGCATCCATACATTTTG
ATGGCCGCACGGCGCGAAGCAAAAATTACGGCTCCTCGCTCCAGACCTGCGAGCAGGGAAACGCTCCCCT
CACAGACGCGTTGAATTGTCCCCACGCCGCGCCCCTGTAGAGAAATATAAAAGGTTAGGATTTGCCACTG
AGGTTCTTCTTTCATATACTTCCTTTTAAAATCTTGCTAGGATACAGTTCTCACATCACATCCGAACATA
AACAAAAATGGGTACTACCTTAGATGATACAGCCTACAGATACAGAACATCAGTCCCTGGTGATGCTGAA
GCAATTGAGGCTTTAGACGGTTCATTCACCACCGACACCGTCTTTAGAGTAACCGCCACCGGTGATGGAT
TTACCTTAAGAGAAGTCCCAGTCGACCCTCCATTAACTAAAGTCTTTCCAGATGATGAATCTGATGACGA
AAGCGACGACGGAGAAGATGGTGACCCAGATTCAAGAACTTTCGTAGCATACGGTGATGACGGTGATTTG
GCTGGTTTTGTAGTCGTTTCTTATTCAGGTTGGAATAGAAGGTTGACCGTTGAAGATATAGAAGTCGCCC
CAGAGCATAGAGGTCATGGTGTAGGAAGAGCTTTGATGGGTTTGGCTACAGAATTTGCAAGAGAGAGAGG
AGCCGGTCATTTATGGTTAGAAGTTACTAATGTTAACGCCCCTGCTATCCATGCTTATAGAAGAATGGGT
TTCACATTATGTGGTTTAGATACTGCTTTATATGATGGAACAGCATCTGACGGTGAACAGGCCTTGTATA
TGTCTATGCCTTGCCCTTAAAGTAACTGACAATAAAAAGATTCTTGTTTTCAAGAACTTGTCATTTGTAT
AGTTTTTTTATATTGTAGTTGTTCTATTTTAATCAAATGTTAGCGTGATTTATATTTTTTTTCGCCTCGA
CATCATCTGCCCAGATGCGAAGTTAAGTGCGCAGAAAGTAATATCATGCGTCAATCGTATGTGAATGCTG
GTCGCTATACTGGAGTATCACGTGCTATAAAAATAATTATAATTTAAATTTTTTAATATAAATATATAAA
TTAAAAATAGAAAGTAAAAAAAGAAATTAAAGAAAAAATAGTTTTTGTTTTCCGAAGATGTAAAAGACTC
TAGGGGGATCGCCAACAAATACTACCTTTTATCTTGCTCTTCCTGCTCTCAGGTATTAATGCCGAATTGT
TTCATCTTGTCTGTGTAGAAAACCACACACGAAAATCCTGTGATTTTACATTTTACTTATCGTTAATCGA
ATGTATATCTATTTAATCTGCTTTTCTTGTCTAATAAATATATATGTAAAGTACGCTTTTTGTTGAAATT
TTTTAAACCTTTGTTTATTTTTTTTTCTTCATTCCGTAACTCTTCTACCTTCTTTATTTACTTTCTAAAA
TCCAAATACAAAACATAAAAATAAATAAACACAGAGTAAATTCCCAAATTATTCCATCATTAAAAGATAC
GAGGCGCGTGTAAGTTACAGGCAAGCGATCCGTCCCGAGCGGCCGCGTGTTACAACCAATTAACCAATTC
TGATTAGAAAAACTCATCGAGCATCAAATGAAACTGCAATTTATTCATATCAGGATTATCAATACCATAT
TTTTGAAAAAGCCGTTTCTGTAATGAAGGAGAAAACTCACCGAGGCAGTTCCATAGGATGGCAAGATCCT
GGTATCGGTCTGCGATTCCGACTCGTCCAACATCAATACAACCTATTAATTTCCCCTCGTCAAAAATAAG
GTTATCAAGTGAGAAATCACCATGAGTGACGACTGAATCCGGTGAGAATGGCAAAAGCTTATGCATTTCT
TTCCAGACTTGTTCAACAGGCCAGCCATTACGCTCGTCATCAAAATCACTCGCATCAACCAAACCGTTAT
TCATTCGTGATTGCGCCTGAGCGAGGCGAAATACGCGATCGCTGTTAAAAGGACAATTACAAACAGGAAT
CGAATGCAACCGGCGCAGGAACACTGCCAGCGCATCAACAATATTTTCACCTGAATCAGGATATTCTTCT
AATACCTGGAATGCTGTTTTCCCGGGGATCGCAGTGGTGAGTAACCATGCATCATCAGGAGTACGGATAA
AATGCTTGATGGTCGGAAGAGGCATAAATTCCGTCAGCCAGTTTAGTCTGACCATCTCATCTGTAACATC
ATTGGCAACGCTACCTTTGCCATGTTTCAGAAACAACTCTGGCGCATCGGGCTTCCCATACAATCGATAG
ATTGTCGCACCTGATTGCCCGACATTATCGCGAGCCCATTTATACCCATATAAATCAGCATCCATGTTGG
AATTTAATCGCGGCCTGGAGCAAGACGTTTCCCGTTGAATATGGCTCATAACACCCCTTGTATTACTGTT
TATGTAAGCAGACAGTTTTATTGTTCATGATGATATATTTTTATCTTGTGCAATGTAACATCAGAGATTT
TGAGACACAACGTGGCTTTGTTGAATAAATCGAACTTTTGCTGAGTTGAAGGATCAGTCATGACCAAAAT
CCCTTAACGTGAGTTTTCGTTCCACTGAGCGTCAGACCCCGTAGAAAAGATCAAAGGATCTTCTTGAGAT
CCTTTTTTTCTGCGCGTAATCTGCTGCTTGCAAACAAAAAAACCACCGCTACCAGCGGTGGTTTGTTTGC
CGGATCAAGAGCTACCAACTCTTTTTCCGAAGGTAACTGGCTTCAGCAGAGCGCAGATACCAAATACTGT
TCTTCTAGTGTAGCCGTAGTTAGGCCACCACTTCAAGAACTCTGTAGCACCGCCTACATACCTCGCTCTG
CTAATCCTGTTACCAGTGGCTGCTGCCAGTGGCGATAAGTCGTGTCTTACCGGGTTGGACTCAAGACGAT
AGTTACCGGATAAGGCGCAGCGGTCGGGCTGAACGGGGGGTTCGTGCACACAGCCCAGCTTGGAGCGAAC
GACCTACACCGAACTGAGATACCTACAGCGTGAGCTATGAGAAAGCGCCACGCTTCCCGAAGGGAGAAAG
GCGGACAGGTATCCGGTAAGCGGCAGGGTCGGAACAGGAGAGCGCACGAGGGAGCTTCCAGGGGGAAACG
CCTGGTATCTTTATAGTCCTGTCGGGTTTCGCCACCTCTGACTTGAGCGTCGATTTTTGTGATGCTCGTC
AGGGGGGCGGAGCCTATGGAAA
