>Addgene plasmid #166104 | HCP2 | depositor partial sequence | sequence record 322557 | Streptococcus pyogenes Cas9 endonuclease
GACAAGAAGTATTCTATCGGACTGGATATCGGGACTAATAGCGTCGGGTGGGCCGTGATCACTGACGAGT
ACAAGGTGCCCTCTAAGAAGTTCAAGGTGCTCGGGAACACCGACCGGCATTCCATCAAGAAAAATCTGAT
CGGAGCTCTCCTCTTTGATTCAGGGGAAACCGCTGAAGCAACCCGCCTCAAGCGGACTGCTAGACGGCGG
TACACCAGGAGGAAGAACCGGATTTGTTACCTTCAAGAGATATTCTCCAACGAAATGGCAAAGGTCGACG
ACAGCTTCTTCCATAGGCTGGAAGAATCATTCCTCGTGGAAGAGGATAAGAAGCATGAACGGCATCCCAT
CTTCGGTAATATCGTCGACGAGGTGGCCTATCACGAGAAATACCCAACCATCTACCATCTTCGCAAAAAG
CTGGTGGACTCAACCGACAAGGCAGACCTCCGGCTTATCTACCTGGCCCTGGCCCACATGATCAAGTTCA
GAGGCCACTTCCTGATCGAGGGCGACCTCAATCCTGACAATAGCGATGTGGATAAACTGTTCATCCAGCT
GGTGCAGACTTACAACCAGCTCTTTGAAGAGAACCCCATCAATGCAAGCGGAGTCGATGCCAAGGCCATT
CTGTCAGCCCGGCTGTCAAAGAGCCGCAGACTTGAGAATCTTATCGCTCAGCTGCCGGGTGAAAAGAAAA
ATGGACTGTTCGGGAACCTGATTGCTCTTTCACTTGGGCTGACTCCCAATTTCAAGTCTAATTTCGACCT
GGCAGAGGATGCCAAGCTGCAACTGTCCAAGGACACCTATGATGACGATCTCGACAACCTCCTGGCCCAG
ATCGGTGACCAATACGCCGACCTTTTCCTTGCTGCTAAGAATCTTTCTGACGCCATCCTGCTGTCTGACA
TTCTCCGCGTGAACACTGAAATCACCAAGGCCCCTCTTTCAGCTTCAATGATTAAGCGGTATGATGAGCA
CCACCAGGACCTGACCCTGCTTAAGGCACTCGTCCGGCAGCAGCTTCCGGAGAAGTACAAGGAAATCTTC
TTTGACCAGTCAAAGAATGGATACGCCGGCTACATCGACGGAGGTGCCTCCCAAGAGGAATTTTATAAGT
TTATCAAACCTATCCTTGAGAAGATGGACGGCACCGAAGAGCTCCTCGTGAAACTGAATCGGGAGGATCT
GCTGCGGAAGCAGCGCACTTTCGACAATGGGAGCATTCCCCACCAGATCCATCTTGGGGAGCTTCACGCC
ATCCTTCGGCGCCAAGAGGACTTCTACCCCTTTCTTAAGGACAACAGGGAGAAGATTGAGAAAATTCTCA
CTTTCCGCATCCCCTACTACGTGGGACCCCTCGCCAGAGGAAATAGCCGGTTTGCTTGGATGACCAGAAA
GTCAGAAGAAACTATCACTCCCTGGAACTTCGAAGAGGTGGTGGACAAGGGAGCCAGCGCTCAGTCATTC
ATCGAACGGATGACTAACTTCGATAAGAACCTCCCCAATGAGAAGGTCCTGCCGAAACATTCCCTGCTCT
ACGAGTACTTTACCGTGTACAACGAGCTGACCAAGGTGAAATATGTCACCGAAGGGATGAGGAAGCCCGC
ATTCCTGTCAGGCGAACAAAAGAAGGCAATTGTGGACCTTCTGTTCAAGACCAATAGAAAGGTGACCGTG
AAGCAGCTGAAGGAGGACTATTTCAAGAAAATTGAATGCTTCGACTCTGTGGAGATTAGCGGGGTCGAAG
ATCGGTTCAACGCAAGCCTGGGTACTTACCATGATCTGCTTAAGATCATCAAGGACAAGGATTTTCTGGA
CAATGAGGAGAACGAGGACATCCTTGAGGACATTGTCCTGACTCTCACTCTGTTCGAGGACCGGGAAATG
ATCGAGGAGAGGCTTAAGACCTACGCCCATCTGTTCGACGATAAAGTGATGAAGCAACTTAAACGGAGAA
GATATACCGGATGGGGACGCCTTAGCCGCAAACTCATCAACGGAATCCGGGACAAACAGAGCGGAAAGAC
CATTCTTGATTTCCTTAAGAGCGACGGATTCGCTAATCGCAACTTCATGCAACTTATCCATGATGATTCC
CTGACCTTTAAGGAGGACATCCAGAAGGCCCAAGTGTCTGGACAAGGTGACTCACTGCACGAGCATATCG
CAAATCTGGCTGGTTCACCCGCTATTAAGAAGGGTATTCTCCAGACCGTGAAAGTCGTGGACGAGCTGGT
CAAGGTGATGGGTCGCCATAAACCAGAGAACATTGTCATCGAGATGGCCAGGGAAAACCAGACTACCCAG
AAGGGACAGAAGAACAGCAGGGAGCGGATGAAAAGAATTGAGGAAGGGATTAAGGAGCTCGGGTCACAGA
TCCTTAAAGAGCACCCGGTGGAAAACACCCAGCTTCAGAATGAGAAGCTCTATCTGTACTACCTTCAAAA
TGGACGCGATATGTATGTGGACCAAGAGCTTGATATCAACAGGCTCTCAGACTACGACGTGGACCATATC
GTCCCTCAGAGCTTCCTCAAAGACGACTCAATTGACAATAAGGTGCTGACTCGCTCAGACAAGAACCGGG
GAAAGTCAGATAACGTGCCCTCAGAGGAAGTCGTGAAAAAGATGAAGAACTATTGGCGCCAGCTTCTGAA
CGCAAAGCTGATCACTCAGCGGAAGTTCGACAATCTCACTAAGGCTGAGAGGGGCGGACTGAGCGAACTG
GACAAAGCAGGATTCATTAAACGGCAACTTGTGGAGACTCGGCAGATTACTAAACATGTCGCCCAAATCC
TTGACTCACGCATGAATACCAAGTACGACGAAAACGACAAACTTATCCGCGAGGTGAAGGTGATTACCCT
GAAGTCCAAGCTGGTCAGCGATTTCAGAAAGGACTTTCAATTCTACAAAGTGCGGGAGATCAATAACTAT
CATCATGCTCATGACGCATATCTGAATGCCGTGGTGGGAACCGCCCTGATCAAGAAGTACCCAAAGCTGG
AAAGCGAGTTCGTGTACGGAGACTACAAGGTCTACGACGTGCGCAAGATGATTGCCAAATCTGAGCAGGA
GATCGGAAAGGCCACCGCAAAGTACTTCTTCTACAGCAACATCATGAATTTCTTCAAGACCGAAATCACC
CTTGCAAACGGTGAGATCCGGAAGAGGCCGCTCATCGAGACTAATGGGGAGACTGGCGAAATCGTGTGGG
ACAAGGGCAGAGATTTCGCTACCGTGCGCAAAGTGCTTTCTATGCCTCAAGTGAACATCGTGAAGAAAAC
CGAGGTGCAAACCGGAGGCTTTTCTAAGGAATCAATCCTCCCCAAGCGCAACTCCGACAAGCTCATTGCA
AGGAAGAAGGATTGGGACCCTAAGAAGTACGGCGGATTCGATTCACCAACTGTGGCTTATTCTGTCCTGG
TCGTGGCTAAGGTGGAAAAAGGAAAGTCTAAGAAGCTCAAGAGCGTGAAGGAACTGCTGGGTATCACCAT
TATGGAGCGCAGCTCCTTCGAGAAGAACCCAATTGACTTTCTCGAAGCCAAAGGTTACAAGGAAGTCAAG
AAGGACCTTATCATCAAGCTCCCAAAGTATAGCCTGTTCGAACTGGAGAATGGGCGGAAGCGGATGCTCG
CCTCCGCTGGCGAACTTCAGAAGGGTAATGAGCTGGCTCTCCCCTCCAAGTACGTGAATTTCCTCTACCT
TGCAAGCCATTACGAGAAGCTGAAGGGGAGCCCCGAGGACAACGAGCAAAAGCAACTGTTTGTGGAGCAG
CATAAGCATTATCTGGACGAGATCATTGAGCAGATTTCCGAGTTTTCTAAACGCGTCATTCTCGCTGATG
CCAACCTCGATAAAGTCCTTAGCGCATACAATAAGCACAGAGACAAACCAATTCGGGAGCAGGCTGAGAA
TATCATCCACCTGTTCACCCTCACCAATCTTGGTGCCCCTGCCGCATTCAAGTACTTCGACACCACCATC
GACCGGAAACGCTATACCTCCACCAAAGAAGTGCTGGACGCCACCCTCATCCACCAGAGCATCACCGGAC
TTTACGAAACTCGGATTGACCTCTCACAGCTCGGAGGGGAT
